LOCUS       Exported 7392 bp ds-DNA circular SYN 13-MAY-2021
DEFINITION  Mammalian expression plasmid for SARS-CoV-2 RNA-dependent RNA
            polymerase.
ACCESSION   .
VERSION     .
KEYWORDS    pGBW-m4133763
SOURCE      synthetic DNA construct
  ORGANISM  synthetic DNA construct
REFERENCE   1 (bases 1 to 7392)
  TITLE     SARS-CoV-2 protein Mammalian expression constructs, tagged, for
            protein expression and/or purification
REFERENCE   2 (bases 1 to 7392)
  AUTHORS   .
  TITLE     Direct Submission
  JOURNAL   Exported May 13, 2021 from SnapGene Server 1.1.58
            http://www.snapgene.com
FEATURES             Location/Qualifiers
     source          1..7392
                     /organism="synthetic DNA construct"
                     /mol_type="other DNA"
     CDS             2798..2818
                     /codon_start=1
                     /product="tobacco etch virus (TEV) protease recognition and
                     cleavage site"
                     /label=TEV site
                     /translation="ENLYFQS"
     CDS             3167..3184
                     /codon_start=1
                     /product="6xHis affinity tag"
                     /label=6xHis
                     /translation="HHHHHH"
     polyA_signal    3261..3382
                     /label=SV40 poly(A) signal
                     /note="SV40 polyadenylation signal"
     primer_bind     complement(3272..3291)
                     /label=EBV-rev
                     /note="SV40 polyA terminator, reverse primer"
     primer_bind     3326..3345
                     /label=SV40pA-R
                     /note="SV40 polyA, reverse primer"
     terminator      3497..3543
                     /label=T7 terminator
                     /note="transcription terminator for bacteriophage T7 RNA
                     polymerase"
     terminator      3573..3709
                     /label=rrnG terminator
                     /note="transcription terminator from the E. coli ribosomal
                     RNA rrnG operon (Albrechtsen et al., 1991)"
     misc_feature    3754..3825
                     /label=3' beta-globin insulator
                     /note="insulator downstream of the human beta-globin locus
                     (Farrell et al., 2002)"
     rep_origin      complement(4051..4639)
                     /direction=LEFT
                     /label=ori
                     /note="high-copy-number ColE1/pMB1/pBR322/pUC origin of
                     replication"
     primer_bind     complement(4131..4150)
                     /label=pBR322ori-F
                     /note="pBR322 origin, forward primer"
     CDS             5385..6245
                     /codon_start=1
                     /gene="bla"
                     /product="beta-lactamase"
                     /label=AmpR
                     /note="confers resistance to ampicillin, carbenicillin, and
                     related antibiotics"
                     /translation="MSIQHFRVALIPFFAAFCLPVFAHPETLVKVKDAEDQLGARVGYI
                     ELDLNSGKILESFRPEERFPMMSTFKVLLCGAVLSRIDAGQEQLGRRIHYSQNDLVEYS
                     PVTEKHLTDGMTVRELCSAAITMSDNTAANLLLTTIGGPKELTAFLHNMGDHVTRLDRW
                     EPELNEAIPNDERDTTMPVAMATTLRKLLTGELLTLASRQQLIDWMEADKVAGPLLRSA
                     LPAGWFIADKSGAGERGSRGIIAALGPDGKPSRIVVIYTTGSQATMDERNRQIAEIGAS
                     LIKHW"
     primer_bind     complement(5603..5622)
                     /label=Amp-R
                     /note="Ampicillin resistance gene, reverse primer"
     terminator      6258..6394
                     /label=rrnG terminator
                     /note="transcription terminator from the E. coli ribosomal
                     RNA rrnG operon (Albrechtsen et al., 1991)"
     misc_feature    6546..6617
                     /label=5' beta-globin insulator
                     /note="insulator upstream of the human beta-globin locus
                     (Farrell et al., 2002)"
     terminator      6622..6668
                     /label=T7 terminator
                     /note="transcription terminator for bacteriophage T7 RNA
                     polymerase"
     polyA_signal    6686..6734
                     /note="synthetic polyadenylation signal"
     enhancer        6815..7118
                     /label=CMV enhancer
                     /note="human cytomegalovirus immediate early enhancer"
     promoter        7120..7322
                     /label=CMV promoter
                     /note="human cytomegalovirus (CMV) immediate early
                     promoter"
     primer_bind     7273..7293
                     /label=CMV-F
                     /note="Human CMV immediate early promoter, forward primer"
     regulatory      7391..8
                     /regulatory_class="other"
                     /note="vertebrate consensus sequence for strong initiation
                     of translation (Kozak, 1987)"
ORIGIN
        1 caccatggct gatgcacaat cgtttttaaa ccgggtttgc ggtgtaagtg cagcccgtct
       61 tacaccgtgc ggcacaggca ctagtactga tgtcgtatac agggcttttg acatctacaa
      121 tgataaagta gctggttttg ctaaattcct aaaaactaat tgttgtcgct tccaagaaaa
      181 ggacgaagat gacaatttaa ttgattctta ctttgtagtt aagagacaca ctttctctaa
      241 ctaccaacat gaagaaacaa tttataattt acttaaggat tgtccagctg ttgctaaaca
      301 tgacttcttt aagtttagaa tagacggtga catggtacca catatatcac gtcaacgtct
      361 tactaaatac acaatggcag acctcgtcta tgctttaagg cattttgatg aaggtaattg
      421 tgacacatta aaagaaatac ttgtcacata caattgttgt gatgatgatt atttcaataa
      481 aaaggactgg tatgattttg tagaaaaccc agatatatta cgcgtatacg ccaacttagg
      541 tgaacgtgta cgccaagctt tgttaaaaac agtacaattc tgtgatgcca tgcgaaatgc
      601 tggtattgtt ggtgtactga cattagataa tcaagatctc aatggtaact ggtatgattt
      661 cggtgatttc atacaaacca cgccaggtag tggagttcct gttgtagatt cttattattc
      721 attgttaatg cctatattaa ccttgaccag ggctttaact gcagagtcac atgttgacac
      781 tgacttaaca aagccttaca ttaagtggga tttgttaaaa tatgacttca cggaagagag
      841 gttaaaactc tttgaccgtt attttaaata ttgggatcag acataccacc caaattgtgt
      901 taactgtttg gatgacagat gcattctgca ttgtgcaaac tttaatgttt tattctctac
      961 agtgttccca cctacaagtt ttggaccact agtgagaaaa atatttgttg atggtgttcc
     1021 atttgtagtt tcaactggat accacttcag agagctaggt gttgtacata atcaggatgt
     1081 aaacttacat agctctagac ttagttttaa ggaattactt gtgtatgctg ctgaccctgc
     1141 tatgcacgct gcttctggta atctattact agataaacgc actacgtgct tttcagtagc
     1201 tgcacttact aacaatgttg cttttcaaac tgtcaaaccc ggtaatttta acaaagactt
     1261 ctatgacttt gctgtgtcta agggtttctt taaggaagga agttctgttg aattaaaaca
     1321 cttcttcttt gctcaggatg gtaatgctgc tatcagcgat tatgactact atcgttataa
     1381 tctaccaaca atgtgtgata tcagacaact actatttgta gttgaagttg ttgataagta
     1441 ctttgattgt tacgatggtg gctgtattaa tgctaaccaa gtcatcgtca acaacctaga
     1501 caaatcagct ggttttccat ttaataaatg gggtaaggct agactttatt atgattcaat
     1561 gagttatgag gatcaagatg cacttttcgc atatacaaaa cgtaatgtca tccctactat
     1621 aactcaaatg aatcttaagt atgccattag tgcaaagaat agagctcgca ccgtagctgg
     1681 tgtctctatc tgtagtacta tgaccaatag acagtttcat caaaaattat tgaaatcaat
     1741 agccgccact agaggagcta ctgtagtaat tggaacaagc aaattctatg gtggttggca
     1801 caacatgtta aaaactgttt atagtgatgt agaaaaccct caccttatgg gttgggatta
     1861 tcctaaatgt gatagagcca tgcctaacat gcttagaatt atggcctcac ttgttcttgc
     1921 tcgcaaacat acaacgtgtt gtagcttgtc acaccgtttc tatagattag ctaatgagtg
     1981 tgctcaagta ttgagtgaaa tggtcatgtg tggcggttca ctatatgtta aaccaggtgg
     2041 aacctcatca ggagatgcca caactgctta tgctaatagt gtttttaaca tttgtcaagc
     2101 tgtcacggcc aatgttaatg cacttttatc tactgatggt aacaaaattg ccgataagta
     2161 tgtccgcaat ttacaacaca gactttatga gtgtctctat agaaatagag atgttgacac
     2221 agactttgtg aatgagtttt acgcatattt gcgtaaacat ttctcaatga tgatactctc
     2281 tgacgatgct gttgtgtgtt tcaatagcac ttatgcatct caaggtctag tggctagcat
     2341 aaagaacttt aagtcagttc tttattatca aaacaatgtt tttatgtctg aagcaaaatg
     2401 ttggactgag actgacctta ctaaaggacc tcatgaattt tgctctcaac atacaatgct
     2461 agttaaacag ggtgatgatt atgtgtacct tccttaccca gatccatcaa gaatcctagg
     2521 ggccggctgt tttgtagatg atatcgtaaa aacagatggt acacttatga ttgaacggtt
     2581 cgtgtcttta gctatagatg cttacccact tactaaacat cctaatcagg agtatgctga
     2641 tgtctttcat ttgtacttac aatacataag aaagctacat gatgagttaa caggacacat
     2701 gttagacatg tattctgtta tgcttactaa tgataacact tcaaggtatt gggaacctga
     2761 gttttatgag gctatgtaca caccgcatac agtcttagaa aacctttact ttcagtcgat
     2821 gagtgacaaa atcattcatc taaccgatga ctcctttgat acagacgtgt tgaaggccga
     2881 tggtgcgata ctggtagatt tctgggctga atggtgtggc ccgtgcaaga tgatcgcacc
     2941 cattctggac gagatcgccg acgagtatca aggaaaatta actgtcgcta agcttaatat
     3001 agatcagaac ccagggacgg cacctaaata cggcatcagg ggaataccta ccctcctgct
     3061 ctttaagaat ggggaagttg ccgcgacaaa agtgggagcc ctgtctaagg gccagctaaa
     3121 agagttcttg gacgctaacc tggcaggttc aggctcgggg cacatgcacc atcaccatca
     3181 ccatagcagc gggctcgtgc cacgcggcta agctagcttg actgactgag atacagcgta
     3241 ccttcagctc acagacatga taagatacat tgatgagttt ggacaaacca caactagaat
     3301 gcagtgaaaa aaatgcttta tttgtgaaat ttgtgatgct attgctttat ttgtaaccat
     3361 tataagctgc aataaacaag ttaacaacaa caattgcatt cattttatgt ttcaggttca
     3421 gggggaggtg tgggaggttt tttaaagcaa gtaaaacctc tacaaatgtg gtattggccc
     3481 atctctatcg gtatcgtagc ataacccctt ggggcctcta aacgggtctt gaggggtttt
     3541 ttgtgcccct cgggccggat tgctatctac cggcattggc gcagaaaaaa atgcctgatg
     3601 cgacgctgcg cgtcttatac tcccacatat gccagattca gcaacggata cggcttcccc
     3661 aacttgccca cttccatacg tgtcctcctt accagaaatt tatccttaag gtcgtcagct
     3721 atcctgcagg cgatctctcg atttcgatca agacattcct ttaatggtct tttctggaca
     3781 ccactagggg tcagaagtag ttcatcaaac tttcttccct ccctaatctc attggttacc
     3841 ttgggctatc gaaacttaat taaccagtca agtcagctac ttggcgagat cgacttgtct
     3901 gggtttcgac tacgctcaga attgcgtcag tcaagttcga tctggtcctt gctattgcac
     3961 ccgttctccg attacgagtt tcatttaaat catgtgagca aaaggccagc aaaaggccag
     4021 gaaccgtaaa aaggccgcgt tgctggcgtt tttccatagg ctccgccccc ctgacgagca
     4081 tcacaaaaat cgacgctcaa gtcagaggtg gcgaaacccg acaggactat aaagatacca
     4141 ggcgtttccc cctggaagct ccctcgtgcg ctctcctgtt ccgaccctgc cgcttaccgg
     4201 atacctgtcc gcctttctcc cttcgggaag cgtggcgctt tctcatagct cacgctgtag
     4261 gtatctcagt tcggtgtagg tcgttcgctc caagctgggc tgtgtgcacg aaccccccgt
     4321 tcagcccgac cgctgcgcct tatccggtaa ctatcgtctt gagtccaacc cggtaagaca
     4381 cgacttatcg ccactggcag cagccactgg taacaggatt agcagagcga ggtatgtagg
     4441 cggtgctaca gagttcttga agtggtggcc taactacggc tacactagaa gaacagtatt
     4501 tggtatctgc gctctgctga agccagttac cttcggaaaa agagttggta gctcttgatc
     4561 cggcaaacaa accaccgctg gtagcggtgg tttttttgtt tgcaagcagc agattacgcg
     4621 cagaaaaaaa ggatctcaag aagatccttt gatcttttct acggggtctg acgctcagtg
     4681 gaacgaaaac tcacgttaag ggattttggt catgagatta tcaaaaagga tcttcaccta
     4741 gatcctttta aattaaaaat gaagttttaa atcaatctaa agtatatatg agtaaacttg
     4801 gtctgacagt taccaatgct taatcagtga ggcacctatc tcagcgatct gtctatttcg
     4861 ttcatccata gttgcattta aatttccgaa ctctccaagg ccctcgtcgg aaaatcttca
     4921 aacctttcgt ccgatccatc ttgcaggcta cctctcgaac gaactatcgc aagtctcttg
     4981 gccggccttg cgccttggct attgcttggc agcgcctatc gccaggtatt actccaatcc
     5041 cgaatatccg agatcgggat cacccgagag aagttcaacc tacatcctca atcccgatct
     5101 atccgagatc cgaggaatat cgaaatcggg gcgcgcctgg tgtaccgaga acgatcctct
     5161 cagtgcgagt ctcgacgatc catatcgttg cttggcagtc agccagtcgg aatccagctt
     5221 gggacccagg aagtccaatc gtcagatatt gtactcaagc ctggtcacgg cagcgtaccg
     5281 atctgtttaa acctagatat tgatagtctg atcggtcaac gtataatcga gtcctagctt
     5341 ttgcaaacat ctatcaagag acaggatcag caggaggctt tcgcatgagt attcaacatt
     5401 tccgtgtcgc ccttattccc ttttttgcgg cattttgcct tcctgttttt gctcacccag
     5461 aaacgctggt gaaagtaaaa gatgctgaag atcagttggg tgcgcgagtg ggttacatcg
     5521 aactggatct caacagcggt aagatccttg agagttttcg ccccgaagaa cgctttccaa
     5581 tgatgagcac ttttaaagtt ctgctatgtg gcgcggtatt atcccgtatt gacgccgggc
     5641 aagagcaact cggtcgccgc atacactatt ctcagaatga cttggttgag tattcaccag
     5701 tcacagaaaa gcatcttacg gatggcatga cagtaagaga attatgcagt gctgccataa
     5761 ccatgagtga taacactgcg gccaacttac ttctgacaac gattggagga ccgaaggagc
     5821 taaccgcttt tttgcacaac atgggggatc atgtaactcg ccttgatcgt tgggaaccgg
     5881 agctgaatga agccatacca aacgacgagc gtgacaccac gatgcctgta gcaatggcaa
     5941 caaccttgcg taaactatta actggcgaac tacttactct agcttcccgg caacagttga
     6001 tagactggat ggaggcggat aaagttgcag gaccacttct gcgctcggcc cttccggctg
     6061 gctggtttat tgctgataaa tctggagccg gtgagcgtgg gtctcgcggt atcattgcag
     6121 cactggggcc agatggtaag ccctcccgta tcgtagttat ctacacgacg gggagtcagg
     6181 caactatgga tgaacgaaat agacagatcg ctgagatagg tgcctcactg attaagcatt
     6241 ggtaaccgat tctaggtgca ttggcgcaga aaaaaatgcc tgatgcgacg ctgcgcgtct
     6301 tatactccca catatgccag attcagcaac ggatacggct tccccaactt gcccacttcc
     6361 atacgtgtcc tccttaccag aaatttatcc ttaagatccc gaatcgttta aactcgactc
     6421 tggctctatc gaatctccgt cgtttcgagc ttacgcgaac agccgtggcg ctcatttgct
     6481 cgtcgggcat cgaatctcgt cagctatcgt cagcttacct ttttggcagc gatcgcggct
     6541 cccgacatct tggaccatta gctccacagg tatcttcttc cctctagtgg tcataacagc
     6601 agcttcagct acctctcaat tcaaaaaacc cctcaagacc cgtttagagg ccccaagggg
     6661 ttatgctatc aatcgttgcg ttacacacac aaaaaaccaa cacacatcca tcttcgatgg
     6721 atagcgattt tattatctaa ctgctgatcg agtgtagcca gatctagtaa tcaattacgg
     6781 ggtcattagt tcatagccca tatatggagt tccgcgttac ataacttacg gtaaatggcc
     6841 cgcctggctg accgcccaac gacccccgcc cattgacgtc aataatgacg tatgttccca
     6901 tagtaacgcc aatagggact ttccattgac gtcaatgggt ggagtattta cggtaaactg
     6961 cccacttggc agtacatcaa gtgtatcata tgccaagtac gccccctatt gacgtcaatg
     7021 acggtaaatg gcccgcctgg cattatgccc agtacatgac cttatgggac tttcctactt
     7081 ggcagtacat ctacgtatta gtcatcgcta ttaccatgct gatgcggttt tggcagtaca
     7141 tcaatgggcg tggatagcgg tttgactcac ggggatttcc aagtctccac cccattgacg
     7201 tcaatgggag tttgttttgg caccaaaatc aacgggactt tccaaaatgt cgtaacaact
     7261 ccgccccatt gacgcaaatg ggcggtaggc gtgtacggtg ggaggtctat ataagcagag
     7321 ctggtttagt gaaccgtcag atcagatctt tgtcgatcct accatccact cgacacaccc
     7381 gccagcggcc gc
//
