[The description below was written by a language model from this plasmid's Addgene catalogue record and the feature table of its GenBank file.]
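Description:
pGBW-m4133763 is a 7,392 bp mammalian expression plasmid built on the pTwist_CMV_6 backbone for producing the SARS-CoV-2 RNA-dependent RNA polymerase, the ORF1ab-derived replicase subunit, in its wild-type form. It is maintained in E. coli through a high-copy ColE1/pUC-type origin and selected with ampicillin via the beta-lactamase gene. There is no mammalian selection marker in the annotated features, which suggests use by transient transfection.

The polymerase coding sequence (about 2.8 kb) is not itself annotated in the feature table, but it occupies the region between a Kozak consensus that spans the plasmid's numbering origin and a TEV protease site immediately downstream. Transcription is driven by the human CMV immediate-early enhancer and promoter and ends at an SV40 polyadenylation signal. The catalogue lists a cleavable C-terminal TEV–TRX (thioredoxin) fusion supplied by the backbone. The map shows the TEV site followed some 350 bp later by a 6xHis tag, and the unannotated stretch between them is of a size compatible with thioredoxin, although the record does not label it. This arrangement would allow affinity capture through the histidine tag and subsequent removal of the C-terminal fusion partner by TEV cleavage.

The expression unit is isolated from the bacterial portion of the plasmid. 5' and 3' beta-globin insulator elements, T7 and rrnG transcription terminators, and a synthetic poly(A) signal upstream of the CMV enhancer together limit read-through into or out of the cassette. The plasmid belongs to a set of tagged SARS-CoV-2 protein constructs intended for expression and/or purification from mammalian cells.
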