Addgene plasmid #152473: pGBW-m4133763
Purpose: Mammalian expression plasmid for SARS-CoV-2 RNA-dependent RNA polymerase
Depositing lab: Ginkgo Bioworks & Benjie Chen. Depositing organization: Ginkgo Bioworks.
Backbone
  Vector backbone: pTwist_CMV_6
  Backbone size w/o insert (bp): 4180
  Vector type: Mammalian Expression
Growth in bacteria
  Bacterial resistance: Ampicillin, 100 μg/mL
  Growth temperature: 37°C
  Growth strain: DH5alpha
  Copy number: High Copy
Gene/Insert
  Gene/Insert name: SARS-CoV-2 RNA-dependent RNA polymerase
  Species: Severe acute respiratory syndrome coronavirus 2
  Insert size (bp): 2789
  Mutation: wt
  Entrez Gene: ORF1ab (a.k.a. GU280_gp01)
  Promoter: CMV
  Tag / fusion protein: Cleavable TEV;TRX (C terminal on backbone)
  Cloning method: Unknown
Resource information
  A portion of this plasmid was derived from a plasmid made by: GinkgoBioworks
Depositor comments: NCBI reference sequence: YP_009725307.1
How to cite: pGBW-m4133763 was a gift from Ginkgo Bioworks & Benjie Chen (Addgene plasmid # 152473 ; http://n2t.net/addgene:152473 ; RRID:Addgene_152473)
